LOCUS       Exported 8750 bp ds-DNA circular SYN 13-MAY-2021
DEFINITION  Expresses the Sema3F protein (truncated at cleavage site P3; ie,
            long and contains a 93 nt deletion in exon 3), C-terminally fused to
            alkaline phosphatase + 6X histidine tag..
ACCESSION   .
VERSION     .
KEYWORDS    Sema3f(L,-)-AP-His
SOURCE      synthetic DNA construct
  ORGANISM  synthetic DNA construct
REFERENCE   1 (bases 1 to 8750)
  AUTHORS   Visser JJ, Cheng Y, Perry SC, Chastain AB, Parsa B, Masri SS, Ray
            TA, Kay JN, Wojtowicz WM
  TITLE     An extracellular biochemical screen reveals that FLRTs and Unc5s
            mediate neuronal subtype recognition in the retina.
  JOURNAL   Elife. 2015 Dec 3;4. pii: e08149. doi: 10.7554/eLife.08149.
  PUBMED    26633812
REFERENCE   2 (bases 1 to 8750)
  AUTHORS   .
  TITLE     Direct Submission
  JOURNAL   Exported May 13, 2021 from SnapGene Server 1.1.58
            http://www.snapgene.com
FEATURES             Location/Qualifiers
     source          1..8750
                     /organism="synthetic DNA construct"
                     /mol_type="other DNA"
     enhancer        105..408
                     /label=CMV enhancer
                     /note="human cytomegalovirus immediate early enhancer"
     promoter        409..612
                     /label=CMV promoter
                     /note="human cytomegalovirus (CMV) immediate early
                     promoter"
     primer_bind     563..583
                     /label=CMV-F
                     /note="Human CMV immediate early promoter, forward primer"
     primer_bind     609..633
                     /label=LNCX
                     /note="Human CMV promoter, forward primer"
     intron          748..1573
                     /label=CMV intron A
                     /note="human cytomegalovirus intron A (Chapman et al.,
                     1991)"
     CDS             5330..5347
                     /codon_start=1
                     /product="6xHis affinity tag"
                     /label=6xHis
                     /translation="HHHHHH"
     polyA_signal    5373..5494
                     /label=SV40 poly(A) signal
                     /note="SV40 polyadenylation signal"
     primer_bind     complement(5410..5429)
                     /label=SV40pA-R
                     /note="SV40 polyA, reverse primer"
     primer_bind     5464..5483
                     /label=EBV-rev
                     /note="SV40 polyA terminator, reverse primer"
     primer_bind     complement(5532..5549)
                     /label=L4440
                     /note="L4440 vector, forward primer"
     rep_origin      complement(5703..6291)
                     /direction=LEFT
                     /label=ori
                     /note="high-copy-number ColE1/pMB1/pBR322/pUC origin of
                     replication"
     primer_bind     complement(5783..5802)
                     /label=pBR322ori-F
                     /note="pBR322 origin, forward primer"
     CDS             complement(6462..7322)
                     /codon_start=1
                     /gene="bla"
                     /product="beta-lactamase"
                     /label=AmpR
                     /note="confers resistance to ampicillin, carbenicillin, and
                     related antibiotics"
                     /translation="MSIQHFRVALIPFFAAFCLPVFAHPETLVKVKDAEDQLGARVGYI
                     ELDLNSGKILESFRPEERFPMMSTFKVLLCGAVLSRIDAGQEQLGRRIHYSQNDLVEYS
                     PVTEKHLTDGMTVRELCSAAITMSDNTAANLLLTTIGGPKELTAFLHNMGDHVTRLDRW
                     EPELNEAIPNDERDTTMPVAMATTLRKLLTGELLTLASRQQLIDWMEADKVAGPLLRSA
                     LPAGWFIADKSGAGERGSRGIIAALGPDGKPSRIVVIYTTGSQATMDERNRQIAEIGAS
                     LIKHW"
     primer_bind     7085..7104
                     /label=Amp-R
                     /note="Ampicillin resistance gene, reverse primer"
     promoter        complement(7323..7427)
                     /gene="bla"
                     /label=AmpR promoter
     primer_bind     7495..7513
                     /label=pBRforEco
                     /note="pBR322 vectors, upsteam of EcoRI site, forward
                     primer"
     primer_bind     complement(7551..7573)
                     /label=pGEX 3'
                     /note="pGEX vectors, reverse primer"
     primer_bind     complement(7575..7595)
                     /label=pBABE 3'
                     /note="SV40 enhancer, reverse primer for pBABE vectors"
     promoter        7580..7910
                     /label=SV40 promoter
                     /note="SV40 enhancer and early promoter"
     rep_origin      7761..7896
                     /label=SV40 ori
                     /note="SV40 origin of replication"
     primer_bind     7823..7842
                     /label=SV40pro-F
                     /note="SV40 promoter/origin, forward primer"
     primer_bind     8047..8066
                     /label=pRS-marker
                     /note="pRS vectors, use to sequence yeast selectable
                     marker"
     rep_origin      complement(8133..8588)
                     /direction=LEFT
                     /label=f1 ori
                     /note="f1 bacteriophage origin of replication; arrow
                     indicates direction of (+) strand synthesis"
     primer_bind     complement(8270..8291)
                     /label=F1ori-F
                     /note="F1 origin, forward primer"
     primer_bind     8482..8501
                     /label=F1ori-R
                     /note="F1 origin, reverse primer"
     primer_bind     8714..8736
                     /label=M13/pUC Forward
                     /note="In lacZ gene"
     primer_bind     8728..8745
                     /label=M13 Forward
                     /note="In lacZ gene. Also called M13-F20 or M13 (-21)
                     Forward"
     primer_bind     8729..8745
                     /label=M13 fwd
                     /note="common sequencing primer, one of multiple similar
                     variants"
ORIGIN
        1 gtcgaggtct cgacggtatc gattgacatt gattattgac tagctagtta ttaatagtaa
       61 tcaattacgg ggtcattagt tcatagccca tatatggagt tccgcgttac ataacttacg
      121 gtaaatggcc cgcctggctg accgcccaac gacccccgcc cattgacgtc aataatgacg
      181 tatgttccca tagtaacgcc aatagggact ttccattgac gtcaatgggt ggagtattta
      241 cggtaaactg cccacttggc agtacatcaa gtgtatcata tgccaagtcc gccccctatt
      301 gacgtcaatg acggtaaatg gcccgcctgg cattatgccc agtacatgac cttacgggac
      361 tttcctactt ggcagtacat ctacgtatta gtcatcgcta ttaccatggt gatgcggttt
      421 tggcagtaca ccaatgggcg tggatagcgg tttgactcac ggggatttcc aagtctccac
      481 cccattgacg tcaatgggag tttgttttgg caccaaaatc aacgggactt tccaaaatgt
      541 cgtaataacc ccgccccgtt gacgcaaatg ggcggtaggc gtgtacggtg ggaggtctat
      601 ataagcagag ctcgtttagt gaaccgtcag atcgcctgga gacgccatcc acgctgtttt
      661 gacctccata gaagacaccg ggaccgatcc agcctccgcg gccgggaacg gtgcattgga
      721 acgcggattc cccgtgccaa gagtgacgta agtaccgcct atagactcta taggcacacc
      781 cctttggctc ttatgcatgc tatactgttt ttggcttggg gcctatacac ccccgcttcc
      841 atatgctata ggtgatggta tagcttagcc tataggtgtg ggttattgac cattattgac
      901 cactccccta ttggtgacga tactttccat tactaatcca taacatggct ctttgccaca
      961 actatctcta ttggctatat gccaatactc tgtccttcag agactgacac ggactctgta
     1021 tttttacagg atggggtccc atttattatt tacaaattca catatacaac aacgccgtcc
     1081 cccgtgcccg cagtttttat taaacatagc gtgggatctc cacgcgaatc tcgggtacgt
     1141 gttccggaca tgggctcttc tccggtagcg gcggagcttc cacatccgag ccctggtccc
     1201 atgcctccag cggctcatgg tcgctcggca gctccttgct cctaacagtg gaggccagac
     1261 ttaggcacag cacaatgccc accaccacca gtgtgccgca caaggccgtg gcggtagggt
     1321 atgtgtctga aaatgagctc ggagattggg ctcgcaccgc tgacgcagat ggaagactta
     1381 aggcagcggc agaagaagat gcaggcagct gagttgttgt attctgataa gagtcagagg
     1441 taactcccgt tgcggtgctg ttaacggtgg agggcagtgt agtctgagca gtactcgttg
     1501 ctgccgcgcg cgccaccaga cataatagct gacagactaa cagactgttc ctttccatgg
     1561 gtcttttctg cagaagcttg aattctcgag gatccgcggc cgcgccacca tgcttgtcac
     1621 tgccttcatc ctctgggctt ccctgctgac cggggcctgg cctgctaccc ctatccagga
     1681 ccagcttcca gccacaccta gagtccgact gtcattcaaa gaacttaagg ccaccggtac
     1741 cgcccacttc ttcaactttc tgctcaacac tacagactac agaatcctgc tcaaggatga
     1801 ggaccatgac cgcatgtatg tgggcagcaa ggactacgtg ctgtccctgg acctgcatga
     1861 catcaaccga gagcccctta ttatccattg ggcagcctcc ccgcagcgca ttgaggagtg
     1921 catactgtca ggcaaggatg gcaatggaga gtgtggtaac ttcgtccggc tcatccagcc
     1981 ttggaaccga acacacctgt atgtgtgtgg gaccggtgcc tacaacccca tgtgcaccta
     2041 tgtgaaccgt ggccgtcgcg cacaggatta catcttctac ctggagcctg agaaactgga
     2101 gtcaggaaaa ggcaaatgtc cctatgaccc caagctggac acagcctcag ccctcatcaa
     2161 tgaggaactc tatgcaggag tgtacatcga ttttatgggt accgatgcag ccattttccg
     2221 cacgctgggg aagcagacag ccatgcgcac agatcagtac aactcccggt ggctcaatga
     2281 tccttccttc atacatgctg agctcatccc tgacagcgca gagcgcaatg acgataaact
     2341 ctacttcttc ttccgagagc gctcggcaga ggcgccacag aaccctgctg tgtatgcccg
     2401 catcgggcgc atctgcctca acgatgacgg tggccattgc tgcctggtca acaagtggag
     2461 cacattcctg aaggctcggc tcgtctgctc cgtgccaggc gaggatggta tcgagaccca
     2521 cttcgacgaa ctccaggatg tgtttgtcca gcagacccag gacatcagga acccagtcat
     2581 ttatgctgtc tttacctctt caggctctgt gttccgaggg tctgcagtgt gtgtctactc
     2641 catggctgat atccgcatgg tcttcaatgg gccttttgct cacaaggagg gccccaacta
     2701 tcaatggatg cccttctcag gaaagatgcc ctatcctcgg cctggcacat gccctggtgg
     2761 aaccttcacg ccctcgatga agtccactaa ggactaccct gatgaagtga tcaacttcat
     2821 gcgcactcat ccgctcatgt accaggccgt ctacccgctc cagcggcgac ccctggtggt
     2881 ccgtacaggc gctccctacc gcctcaccac tgtcgctgtg gaccaggtgg atgcagctga
     2941 tggacgctat gaggtgcttt tcctgggcac agaccgcggg acagtgcaga aggtcatcgt
     3001 gctgcccaag gacgaccagg aggtggaaga gctgatgcta gaggaagtgg aggtcttcaa
     3061 ggaaccagca cctgttaaga ccatgaccat ctcttccaag aggcaacaac tgtatgtggc
     3121 ctcagccgtg ggtgtcacac acctgagcct gcaccgctgc caggcctatg gagctgcctg
     3181 tgccgactgc tgcctcgccc gcgatcccta ctgtgcctgg gatggccagg cctgctctcg
     3241 ctacacagca tcctccaaga ggcggagtcg ccggcaagat gtccgtcacg ggaaccctat
     3301 cagacagtgc cgtggtttca attccaatgc aaacaagaat gccgtagagt ctgtgcagta
     3361 cggagtggcc ggcagcgcag ctttccttga gtgtcagccc cgctcgcctc aagccactgt
     3421 caagtggctg ttccagcgag atcccagtga tcggcgccgt gagattcgcg cagaggaccg
     3481 cttcctgcgt acagagcagg ggctgttgct tcgcgccctg cagcttggtg accgcggcct
     3541 ctactcctgc acggccactg agaacaactt caagcacatc gtcacgcggg tgcagctgca
     3601 tgtactgggc cgggacgccg tccatgctgc cctcttcccc ccactggctg tgagcgtccc
     3661 tccacctcct ggcacaggcc ctccaacgcc tccttaccag gagctggccc agctcctagc
     3721 ccagccggaa gtgggcctca tccatcagta ctgccagggt tactggcgcc acgtgccccc
     3781 cagccccagg gaggcgccag gagcacttag gcctcctgaa ctccaggacc agaaaaagcc
     3841 gggcgcgcct ggatcttccg gaatcatccc agttgaggag gagaacccgg acttctggaa
     3901 ccgcgaggca gccgaggccc tgggtgccgc caagaagctg cagcctgcac agacagccgc
     3961 caagaacctc atcatcttcc tgggcgatgg gatgggggtg tctacggtga cagctgccag
     4021 gatcctaaaa gggcagaaga aggacaaact ggggcctgag atacccctgg ccatggaccg
     4081 cttcccatat gtggctctgt ccaagacata caatgtagac aaacatgtgc cagacagtgg
     4141 agccacagcc acggcctacc tgtgcggggt caagggcaac ttccagacca ttggcttgag
     4201 tgcagccgcc cgctttaacc agtgcaacac gacacgcggc aacgaggtca tctccgtgat
     4261 gaatcgggcc aagaaagcag ggaagtcagt gggagtggta accaccacac gagtgcagca
     4321 cgcctcgcca gccggcacct acgcccacac ggtgaaccgc aactggtact cggacgccga
     4381 cgtgcctgcc tcggcccgcc aggaggggtg ccaggacatc gctacgcagc tcatctccaa
     4441 catggacatt gacgtgatcc taggtggggg ccgaaagtac atgtttcgca tgggaacccc
     4501 agaccctgag tacccagatg actacagcca aggtgggacc aggctggacg ggaagaatct
     4561 ggtgcaggaa tggctggcga agcgccaggg tgcccggtac gtgtggaacc gcactgagct
     4621 catgcaggct tccctggacc cgtctgtggc ccatctcatg ggtctctttg agcctggaga
     4681 catgaaatac gagatccacc gagactccac actggacccc tccctgatgg agatgacaga
     4741 ggctgccctg cgcctgctga gcaggaaccc ccgcggcttc ttcctcttcg tggagggtgg
     4801 tcgcatcgac catggtcatc atgaaagcag ggcttaccgg gcactgactg agacgatcat
     4861 gttcgacgac gccattgaga gggcgggcca gctcaccagc gaggaggaca cgctgagcct
     4921 cgtcactgcc gaccactccc acgtcttctc cttcggaggc taccccctgc gagggagctc
     4981 catcttcggg ctggcccctg gcaaggcccg ggacaggaag gcctacacgg tcctcctata
     5041 cggaaacggt ccaggctatg tgctcaagga cggcgcccgg ccggatgtta ccgagagcga
     5101 gagcgggagc cccgagtatc ggcagcagtc agcagtgccc ctggacgaag agacccacgc
     5161 aggcgaggac gtggcggtgt tcgcgcgcgg cccgcaggcg cacctggttc acggcgtgca
     5221 ggagcagacc ttcatagcgc acgtcatggc cttcgccgcc tgcctggagc cctacaccgc
     5281 ctgcgacctg gcgccccccg ccggcaccac cgacgccgcg cacccgggtc atcatcacca
     5341 tcaccattaa tctagagatc ttattaaagc agaacttgtt tattgcagct tataatggtt
     5401 acaaataaag caatagcatc acaaatttca caaataaagc atttttttca ctgcattcta
     5461 gttgtggttt gtccaaactc atcaatgtat cttatcatgt ctggtcgact ctagctagac
     5521 tcttccgctt cctcgctcac tgactcgctg cgctcggtcg ttcggctgcg gcgagcggta
     5581 tcagctcact caaaggcggt aatacggtta tccacagaat caggggataa cgcaggaaag
     5641 aacatgtgag caaaaggcca gcaaaaggcc aggaaccgta aaaaggccgc gttgctggcg
     5701 tttttccata ggctccgccc ccctgacgag catcacaaaa atcgacgctc aagtcagagg
     5761 tggcgaaacc cgacaggact ataaagatac caggcgtttc cccctggaag ctccctcgtg
     5821 cgctctcctg ttccgaccct gccgcttacc ggatacctgt ccgcctttct cccttcggga
     5881 agcgtggcgc tttctcatag ctcacgctgt aggtatctca gttcggtgta ggtcgttcgc
     5941 tccaagctgg gctgtgtgca cgaacccccc gttcagcccg accgctgcgc cttatccggt
     6001 aactatcgtc ttgagtccaa cccggtaaga cacgacttat cgccactggc agcagccact
     6061 ggtaacagga ttagcagagc gaggtatgta ggcggtgcta cagagttctt gaagtggtgg
     6121 cctaactacg gctacactag aagaacagta tttggtatct gcgctctgct gaagccagtt
     6181 accttcggaa aaagagttgg tagctcttga tccggcaaac aaaccaccgc tggtagcggt
     6241 ggtttttttg tttgcaagca gcagattacg cgcagaaaaa aaggatctca agaagatcct
     6301 ttgatctttt ctacggggtc tgacgctcag tggaacgaaa actcacgtta agggattttg
     6361 gtcatgagat tatcaaaaag gatcttcacc tagatccttt taaattaaaa atgaagtttt
     6421 aaatcaatct aaagtatata tgagtaaact tggtctgaca gttaccaatg cttaatcagt
     6481 gaggcaccta tctcagcgat ctgtctattt cgttcatcca tagttgcctg actccccgtc
     6541 gtgtagataa ctacgatacg ggagggctta ccatctggcc ccagtgctgc aatgataccg
     6601 cgagacccac gctcaccggc tccagattta tcagcaataa accagccagc cggaagggcc
     6661 gagcgcagaa gtggtcctgc aactttatcc gcctccatcc agtctattaa ttgttgccgg
     6721 gaagctagag taagtagttc gccagttaat agtttgcgca acgttgttgc cattgctaca
     6781 ggcatcgtgg tgtcacgctc gtcgtttggt atggcttcat tcagctccgg ttcccaacga
     6841 tcaaggcgag ttacatgatc ccccatgttg tgcaaaaaag cggttagctc cttcggtcct
     6901 ccgatcgttg tcagaagtaa gttggccgca gtgttatcac tcatggttat ggcagcactg
     6961 cataattctc ttactgtcat gccatccgta agatgctttt ctgtgactgg tgagtactca
     7021 accaagtcat tctgagaata gtgtatgcgg cgaccgagtt gctcttgccc ggcgtcaata
     7081 cgggataata ccgcgccaca tagcagaact ttaaaagtgc tcatcattgg aaaacgttct
     7141 tcggggcgaa aactctcaag gatcttaccg ctgttgagat ccagttcgat gtaacccact
     7201 cgtgcaccca actgatcttc agcatctttt actttcacca gcgtttctgg gtgagcaaaa
     7261 acaggaaggc aaaatgccgc aaaaaaggga ataagggcga cacggaaatg ttgaatactc
     7321 atactcttcc tttttcaata ttattgaagc atttatcagg gttattgtct catgagcgga
     7381 tacatatttg aatgtattta gaaaaataaa caaatagggg ttccgcgcac atttccccga
     7441 aaagtgccac ctgacgtcta agaaaccatt attatcatga cattaaccta taaaaatagg
     7501 cgtatcacga ggccctttcg tctcgcgcgt ttcggtgatg acggtgaaaa cctctgacac
     7561 atgcagctcc cggaggaatg tgtgtcagtt agggtgtgga aagtccccag gctccccagg
     7621 caggcagaag tatgcaaagc atgcatctca attagtcagc aaccaggtgt ggaaagtccc
     7681 caggctcccc agcaggcaga agtatgcaaa gcatgcatct caattagtca gcaaccatag
     7741 tcccgcccct aactccgccc atcccgcccc taactccgcc cagttccgcc cattctccgc
     7801 cccatggctg actaattttt tttatttatg cagaggccga ggccgcctct gcctctgagc
     7861 tattccagaa gtagtgagga ggcttttttg gaggcctagg cttttgcaaa aagctcccgg
     7921 gagcttgtat atccattttc gtcccggaga cggtcacagc ttgtctgtaa gcggatgccg
     7981 ggagcagaca agcccgtcag ggcgcgtcag cgggtgttgg cgggtgtcgg ggctggctta
     8041 actatgcggc atcagagcag attgtactga gagtgcacca tatgcggtgt gaaataccgc
     8101 acagatgcgt aaggagaaaa taccgcatca ggaaattgta agcgttaata ttttgttaaa
     8161 attcgcgtta aatttttgtt aaatcagctc attttttaac caataggccg aaatcggcaa
     8221 aatcccttat aaatcaaaag aatagaccga gatagggttg agtgttgttc cagtttggaa
     8281 caagagtcca ctattaaaga acgtggactc caacgtcaaa ggnnnnnnnn nnnnnnnnnn
     8341 nnnnnnnnnn nnnnnnnnnn nnnnnnnnnn ntnnnnnnnn nnnnnnnnnn nnnnnnnnnn
     8401 nnnnnnnnnn nnnnnnnnnn nnnnnnnnnn nnnnnnnnnn nnnnnnnnnn nnnnnnnnnn
     8461 nnngnnnnnn nnnnnnnnnn nnnnnnnnnn nnnnnnnnnn nnnnnnnnnn nnnnnnnnnn
     8521 nnnnnnnnnn nnnnnnnnnn nnnnnnnnnn nnnnnnnnnn nnnnnnnnnn nnnnnnnnnn
     8581 nnnnnnnncc attcgccatt caggctgcgc aactgttggg aagggcgatc ggtgcgggcc
     8641 tcttcgctat tacgccagct ggcgaaaggg ggatgtgctg caaggcgatt aagttgggta
     8701 acgccagggt tttcccagtc acgacgttgt aaaacgacgg ccagtgaatt
//
