[The description below was written by a language model from this plasmid's Addgene catalogue record and the feature table of its GenBank file.]
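Description:
Sema3f(L,-)-AP-His is an 8,750 bp circular mammalian expression plasmid built on the pCMVi-SV40ori backbone. In bacteria it is maintained at high copy through a ColE1/pUC-type origin and selected with ampicillin via the beta-lactamase gene. An f1 phage origin is also present. The backbone carries the SV40 enhancer/early promoter region containing the SV40 origin, which permits episomal replication in mammalian cells that supply large T antigen. No mammalian selection marker is annotated, consistent with transient expression.

The expression cassette is driven by the human CMV immediate-early enhancer and promoter, followed by CMV intron A, an element commonly included to boost transcript processing and expression. It ends in an SV40 polyadenylation signal. The insert, cloned between XhoI and AscI sites that both remain intact, is a 2,232 bp mouse Sema3f (semaphorin 3F) coding sequence. According to the record, it is truncated at proteolytic cleavage site P3, giving the "long" form, and carries a 93-nucleotide deletion in exon 3, denoted by "-" in the name. The backbone supplies a C-terminal alkaline phosphatase fusion followed by a 6xHis tag. In the feature table, only the 6xHis tag is annotated within the region between the intron and the poly(A) signal. The Sema3f and alkaline phosphatase segments are not individually marked there.

The AP moiety provides an enzymatic readout for detecting binding of the fusion protein, and the His tag allows affinity capture or purification. The associated publication describes an extracellular biochemical interaction screen for recognition molecules in the retina, which suggests the construct was used to produce tagged Sema3F for binding assays.
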