Addgene plasmid #72022: Sema3f(L,-)-AP-His
Purpose: Expresses the Sema3F protein (truncated at cleavage site P3; ie, long and contains a 93 nt deletion in exon 3), C-terminally fused to alkaline phosphatase + 6X histidine tag.
Depositing lab: Woj Wojtowicz. Depositing organization: University of California, Berkeley. Publication: An extracellular biochemical screen reveals that FLRTs and Unc5s mediate neuronal subtype recognition in the retina. Visser JJ, Cheng Y, Perry SC, Chastain AB, Parsa B, Masri SS, Ray TA, Kay JN, Wojtowicz WM. Elife. 2015 Dec 3;4. pii: e08149. doi: 10.7554/eLife.08149. PubMed 26633812.
Backbone
  Vector backbone: pCMVi-SV40ori
  Vector type: Mammalian Expression
Growth in bacteria
  Bacterial resistance: Ampicillin, 100 μg/mL
  Growth temperature: 37°C
  Growth strain: DH5alpha
  Copy number: High Copy
Gene/Insert
  Gene/Insert name: Sema3f (alt names: Semaphorin 3F; Sema4; Semak; NCBI gene ID 20350; Reference sequence NM_011349.3)
  Species: M. musculus (mouse)
  Insert size (bp): 2232
  Entrez Gene: Sema3f (a.k.a. Sem, Sema4, Semak)
  Promoter: CMV
  Tag / fusion protein: AP-His (C terminal on backbone)
  Cloning method: Restriction Enzyme; 5′ cloning site XhoI (not destroyed); 3′ cloning site AscI (not destroyed)
  Sequencing primers: 5′ GTCAGAGGTAACTCCCGTTGC; 3′ GAGGTTCTTGGCGGCTGTC
Terms and licenses: Academic/Nonprofit Terms; Industry Terms: Not Available to Industry
How to cite: Sema3f(L,-)-AP-His was a gift from Woj Wojtowicz (Addgene plasmid # 72022 ; http://n2t.net/addgene:72022 ; RRID:Addgene_72022)
