>Addgene plasmid #72022 | Sema3f(L,-)-AP-His | addgene partial sequence | sequence record 137032 | pMRB101-F 5'-aagatgcaggcagctgagtt-3'
ACGGTGGAGGGCAGTGTAGTCTGAGCAGTACTCGTTGCTGCCGCGCGCGCCACCAGACATAATAGCTGAC
AGACTAACAGACTGTTCCTTTCCATGGGTCTTTTCTGCAGAAGCTTGAATTCTCGAGGATCCGCGGCCGC
GCCACCATGCTTGTCACTGCCTTCATCCTCTGGGCTTCCCTGCTGACCGGGGCCTGGCCTGCTACCCCTA
TCCAGGACCAGCTTCCAGCCACACCTAGAGTCCGACTGTCATTCAAAGAACTTAAGGCCACCGGTACCGC
CCACTTCTTCAACTTTCTGCTCAACACTACAGACTACAGAATCCTGCTCAAGGATGAGGACCATGACCGC
ATGTATGTGGGCAGCAAGGACTACGTGCTGTCCCTGGACCTGCATGACATCAACCGAGAGCCCCTTATTA
TCCATTGGGCAGCCTCCCCGCAGCGCATTGAGGAGTGCATACTGTCAGGCAAGGATGGCAATGGAGAGTG
TGGTAACTTCGTCCGGCTCATCCAGCCTTGGAACCGAACACACCTGTATGTGTGTGGGACCGGTGCCTAC
AACCCCATGTGCACCTATGTGAACCGTGGCCGTCGCGCACAGGATTACATCTTCTACCTGGAGCCTGAGA
AACTGGAGTCAGGAAAAGGCAAATGTCCCTATGACCCCAAGCTGGACACAGCCTCAGCCCTCATCAATGA
GGAACTCTATGCAGGAGTGTACATCGATTTTATGGG
