>Addgene plasmid #72022 | Sema3f(L,-)-AP-His | addgene partial sequence | sequence record 137033 | SV40pA-R 5'-GAAATTTGTGATGCTATTGC-3'
TCTGCTTTAATAAGATCTCTAGATTAATGGTGATGGTGATGATGACCCGGGTGCGCGGCGTCGGTGGTGC
CGGCGGGGGGCGCCAGGTCGCAGGCGGTGTAGGGCTCCAGGCAGGCGGCGAAGGCCATGACGTGCGCTAT
GAAGGTCTGCTCCTGCACGCCGTGAACCAGGTGCGCCTGCGGGCCGCGCGCGAACACCGCCACGTCCTCG
CCTGCGTGGGTCTCTTCGTCCAGGGGCACTGCTGACTGCTGCCGATACTCGGGGCTCCCGCTCTCGCTCT
CGGTAACATCCGGCCGGGCGCCGTCCTTGAGCACATAGCCTGGACCGTTTCCGTATAGGAGGACCGTGTA
GGCCTTCCTGTCCCGGGCCTTGCCAGGGGCCAGCCCGAAGATGGAGCTCCCTCGCAGGGGGTAGCCTCCG
AAGGAGAAGACGTGGGAGTGGTCGGCAGTGACGAGGCTCAGCGTGTCCTCCTCGCTGGTGAGCTGGCCCG
CCCTCTCAATGGCGTCGTCGAACATGATCGTCTCAGTCAGTGCCCGGTAAGCCCTGCTTTCATGATGACC
ATGGTCGATGCGACCACCCTCCACGAAGAGGAAGAAGCCGCGGGGGTTCCTGCTCAGCAGGCGCAGGGCA
GCCTCTGTCATCTCCATCAGGGAGGGGTCCAGTGTGGAGTCTCGGTGGATCTCGTATTTCATGTCTCCAG
GCTCAAAGAGACCCATGAGATGGGTCACAGACGGGTCCAGGGAAGCCTGCATGAGCTCAGTGCGGTTCCA
CACATACCGGGCACCCTGGCGCTTCGCCAGCCATTCCTGCACCAGATTCTTCCC
